>Addgene plasmid #188016 | GBH-2aG4-gcryGFP.1 | addgene full sequence | sequence record 381139 | Addgene NGS Result
TTTAAATGGTACCGAGCAGAGGTGTAAAAAGTACTCAAAAATTTTACTCAAGTGAAAGTACAAGTACTTA
GGGAAAATTTTACTCAATTAAAAGTAAAAGTATCTGGCTAGAATCTTACTTGAGTAAAAGTAAAAAAGTA
CTCCATTAAAATTGTACTTGAGTATTAAGGAAGTAAAAGTAAAAGCAAGAAAGAAAACTAGAGTGGTCTC
CCTTTAGTGAGGGTCAATTGATGGGAGGCGTTCGGGCCACAGCGGACACGCAGGTGCGCAACGCAATTAA
TGTGAGTTAGCTCACTCATTAGGCACCCCAGGCTTTACACTTTATGCTTCCGGCTCGTATGTTGTGTGGA
ATTGTGAGCGGATAACAATTTCACACAGGAAACAGCTATGACCATGATTACGCCAAGCGCGCAATTAACC
CTCACTAAAGGGAACAAAAGCTGGAGGACCTCGAGGGGGGGCCCGGTACCCAATTCGCCCTATAGTGAGT
CGTATTACGCGCGCTCACTGGCCGTCGTTTTACAACGTCGTGACTGGGAAAACCCTGGCGTTACCCAACT
TAATCGCCTTGCAGCACATCCCCCTTTCGCCAGCTGGCGTAATAGCGAAGAGGCCCGCACCGATCGCCCT
TCCCAACAGTTGCGCAGCCTGAATGGCGAATGGACCTGCCACACTTCCTTGCTAGACAATGGGCCCATAA
CTTTAAATAATGCCAATTATTTAAAGTTACTATCATAACTTCGTATAGCATACATTATACGAAGTTATAC
CTAGGCTTACCACCCACTAGCGGTCAGACTGCAGATTGCAGCACGAAACAGGAAGCTGACTCCACATGGT
CACATGCTCACTGAAGTGTTGACTTCCCTGACAGCTGTGCACTTTCTAAACCGGTTTTCTCATTCATTTA
CAGTTCAGCCGGAATTCACCCGGGTACCGGAAGGTGCCACGAACTTCTCTCTGTTAAAGCAAGCAGGAGA
CGTGGAAGAAAACCCCGGTCCTTCTAGAAAGCTACTGTCTTCTATCGAACAAGCATGCGATATTTGCCGA
CTTAAAAAGCTCAAGTGCTCCAAAGAAAAACCGAAGTGCGCCAAGTGTCTGAAGAACAACTGGGAGTGTC
GCTACTCTCCCAAAACCAAAAGGTCTCCGCTGACTAGGGCACATCTGACAGAAGTGGAATCAAGGCTAGA
AAGACTGGAACAGCTATTTCTACTGATTTTTCCTCGAGAAGACCTTGACATGATTTTGAAAATGGATTCT
TTACAGGATATAAAAGCATTGTTAACAGGATTATTTGTACAAGATAATGTGAATAAAGATGCCGTCACAG
ATAGATTGGCTTCAGTGGAGACTGATATGCCTCTAACATTGAGACAGCATAGAATAAGTGCGACATCATC
ATCGGAAGAGAGTAGTAACAAAGGTCAAAGACAGTTGACTGTATCGTCGAGGTCGACCCCGGGAATACAG
ATCTCTCGAGCCGCCCCCCCGACCGATGTCAGCCTGGGGGACGAGCTCCACTTAGACGGCGAGGACGTGG
CGATGGCGCATGCCGACGCGCTAGACGATTTCGATCTGGACATGTTGGGGGACGGGGATTCCCCGGGTCC
GGGATTTACCCCCCACGACTCCGCCCCCTACGGCGCTCTGGATATGTAACTAGTAATTAAGTCTCAGCCA
CCGTTAACTGAACATGTCAAAACCTGTGGAGACTGTTGAGATTTGATGTTCTGAAAAGATAAAGCCTATA
AATAAAATGTTGCCCAAATTTCCTGCCTGATGTTTTTCTTTGTCTTTGCTACATGGCTTTGCTGCTCGGA
TCGGCTCACTCTGTGTATGCCACGTTCACTTTGTACTCTCCTTCTCACGGTAGGTTTATTATTTTTAGAT
GTGCAGTTAGTTTCTGTGAAATAACACACCACACACTGATATTGTCTGTGCATTGACTTGGTGAGTGCAC
ATTGTTTTTGATCTTGACATATTTATATTTGATTGATCAGGTGAACTGTGTGAATCTAAAGTGCTCCATA
CAGATGTTCTGCATTGAAAATATTCTCATTTTATTAGTGGAAGTGAGTGTATGCCACATCCAATCAATTT
CAGCAAACACCCCAGTATGATTTAATGCAAAAAAATGAAGGTATCAAACACGCATTACTACTTTGCAGTT
AAATATTTAACATTTATTCCAACACGAAAAAAAGCAGTAAATAACACTTTGACAAACACGTCAGGACATC
TTATTTTTGTCACCCTCACAGGCAATTTAGTATAATATATTATATATATATATATATCATATAATAATAT
TCAGTATAATATATATATATATATCATATTATAATATTCAGTATAATATAAAACACAAACACATATATGT
ATAATATAATATAACATTTTTATTTATTGAGATGCCTCTATGGACCGTGTTATAAGAAGTAAAGATCAGG
AGAAGTAAACATGAAGTGTAATTATGAATACTGATGTTAAATTAAGCTATGATGAGTTTTCACTGTTAAT
TTACCATCTCAATTAAATGTTGATGCCTCCATGACCAAGTTAAGCAGATGAGACTGAGGACAACTGTAGA
AGACAAGATGTTCACTTTGCTGAATATAGCTGGCTTGACAGTTATCTATGACTCTATAAATATATATATA
TTTTTTTTTTTATAAAATGATTTATTTATAACTATATATCCATTTCTCAGACAGGTGCTTCATATCCCTC
ACTCCCGTAGCTGTCCATGCTGGATCTGTCCCCGTTGTTTTTAAAAAGCTAAATAAGTTATTAACATGAC
TGCATCCAGCGAGCCAAACCTGTCTGGTGTACAGCTACCAGAGAAGCTTGAGATCCTAGTCACCGGCGTT
CCTAGTTCTTTAAACTGTTACAAAGTGTTTGGACCAGCAACTGAATTGCACTGTAAATTACCACATCAGG
GTCTCCGGGGTCAACGCTGCTAAGCAATGGACTGGAAAATTTGTGACATTGAGTTTTTGGAATAACTGGG
AATGCTGGATAACTCTTTGGGTAAAGCTATGGAACAAAAGTACCAGCATGAACTAAGAAATGACTGTCAC
AGCACAACATCAAACACAATGCAAGACAAAGGTTCTCTGCTTTTGCCTTACTTGACAGAAAAAGTAAGCT
CTAGGTTCATCGCATGCAGACAGCAGCAATACATGACATATATAAAGGCTGGCTCTTTTCTCCCTTCCAT
TGAACTGAAACTTCCACTCAGTCAGACTTGCGGGGGATCCACAGCCTGACTAACTCGACAAACCCCCCCA
AACCTAAGGTGAGTTGATCTTTAAGCTTTTTACATTTTCAGCTCGCATATATCAATTCGCGCGCATTGTC
ACACTAGCACCCACTAGCGGTCAGACTGCAGATTGCAGCACGAAACAGGAAGCTGACTCCACATGGTCAC
ATGCTCACTGAAGTGTTGACTTCCCTGACAGCTGTGCACTTTCTAAACCGGTTTTCTCATTCATTTACAG
TTCAGCCGGAATTCACCTCGAGACCATGGCTCCAAAGAAGAAGCGTAAGGTAACCATGGTGAGCAAGGGC
GAGGAGCTGTTCACCGGGGTGGTGCCCATCCTGGTCGAGCTGGACGGCGACGTAAACGGCCACAAGTTCA
GCGTGTCCGGCGAGGGCGAGGGCGATGCCACCTACGGCAAGCTGACCCTGAAGTTCATCTGCACCACCGG
CAAGCTGCCCGTGCCCTGGCCCACCCTCGTGACCACCCTGACCTACGGCGTGCAGTGCTTCAGCCGCTAC
CCCGACCACATGAAGCAGCACGACTTCTTCAAGTCCGCCATGCCCGAAGGCTACGTCCAGGAGCGCACCA
TCTTCTTCAAGGACGACGGCAACTACAAGACCCGCGCCGAGGTGAAGTTCGAGGGCGACACCCTGGTGAA
CCGCATCGAGCTGAAGGGCATCGACTTCAAGGAGGACGGCAACATCCTGGGGCACAAGCTGGAGTACAAC
TACAACAGCCACAACGTCTATATCATGGCCGACAAGCAGAAGAACGGCATCAAGGTGAACTTCAAGATCC
GCCACAACATCGAGGACGGCAGCGTGCAGCTCGCCGACCACTACCAGCAGAACACCCCCATCGGCGACGG
CCCCGTGCTGCTGCCCGACAACCACTACCTGAGCACCCAGTCCGCCCTGAGCAAAGACCCCAACGAGAAG
CGCGATCACATGGTCCTGCTGGAGTTCGTGACCGCCGCCGGGATCACTCTCGGCATGGACGAGCTGTACA
AGTAAAGATCTGTGCCTTCTAGTTGCCAGCCATCTGTTGTTTGCCCCTCCCCCGTGCCTTCCTTGACCCT
GGAAGGTGCCACTCCCACTGTCCTTTCCTAATAAAATGAGGAAATTGCATCGCATTGTCTGAGTAGGTGT
CATTCTATTCTGGGGGGTGGGGTGGGGCAGGACAGCAAGGGGGAGGATTGGGAAGACAATAGCAGGCATG
CTGGGGATGCGGTGGGCTCTATGGCTTCTGAGGCGGAAAGAACCAAAGGGCGAATTAATTCATTGATGAG
TTTGGACAAACCACAACTAGAATGCAGTGAAAAAAATGCTTTATTTGTGAAATTTGTGATGCTATTGCTT
TATTTGTAACCATTATAAGCTGCAATAAACAAGTTAACAACAACAATTGCATTCATTTTATGTTTCAGGT
TCAGGGGGAGGTGTGGGAGGTTTTTTAAAGCAAGTAAAACCTCTACAAATGTGGTCATTGATGAGTTTGG
ACAAACCACAACTAGAATGCAGTGAAAAAAATGCTTTATTTGTGAAATTTGTGATGCTATTGCTTTATTT
GTAACCATTATAAGCTGCAATAAACAAGTTAACAACAACAATTGCATTCATTTTATGTTTCAGGTTCAGG
GGGAGGTGTGGGAGGTTTTTTAAAGCAAGTAAAACCTCTACAAATGTGGTCATTCAGATCAATTAACCCT
CACCCGGGCTAGCGATGCATGGGAGCTCAAGACGTCTGATAACTTCGTATAGCATACATTATACGAAGTT
ATCTACCTAACTTTAAATAATGCCAATTATTTAAAGTTACTTCCGCGCCCGGGGAGCCCAAGGGCACGCC
CTGGCACCTGACGTACGTTGTCTAGCAAGGAAGTGAAGAGCTATCCGGATATATATGTATGTTATCATAA
CTGTACTGGCTATGTCAGGTGGTAATGACTGTAACGTTACGTTACTCGTTGTAGGCACGACATTGAATAT
GCTCTTCTCCGCTGTGGCCCGAACGCCTCCCGCTAGCGATGGGATCTAATACGACTCACTATAGGGAGAC
CAAGGGAAAATAGAATGAAGTGATCTCCAAAAAATAAGTACTTTTTGACTGTAAATAAAATTGTAAGGAG
TAAAAAGTACTTTTTTTTCTAAAAAAATGTAATTAAGTAAAAGTAAAAGTATTGATTTTTAATTGTACTC
AAGTAAAGTAAAAATCCCCAAAAATAATACTTAAGTACAGTAATCAAGTAAAATTACTCAAGTACTTTAC
ACCTCTGGGATCCAGCTGCATCATGAACAATAAAACTGTCTGCTTACATAAACAGTAATACAAGGGGTGT
TATGAGCCATATTCAACGGGAAACGTCGAGGCCGCGATTAAATTCCAACATGGATGCTGATTTATATGGG
TATAAATGGGCTCGCGATAATGTCGGGCAATCAGGTGCGACAATCTATCGCTTGTATGGGAAGCCCGATG
CGCCAGAGTTGTTTCTGAAACATGGCAAAGGTAGCGTTGCCAATGATGTTACAGATGAGATGGTCAGACT
AAACTGGCTGACGGAATTTATGCCTCTTCCGACCATCAAGCATTTTATCCGTACTCCTGATGATGCATGG
TTACTCACCACTGCGATCCCCGGAAAAACAGCATTCCAGGTATTAGAAGAATATCCTGATTCAGGTGAAA
ATATTGTTGATGCGCTGGCAGTGTTCCTGCGCCGGTTGCATTCGATTCCTGTTTGTAATTGTCCTTTTAA
CAGCGATCGCGTATTTCGTCTCGCTCAGGCGCAATCACGAATGAATAACGGTTTGGTTGATGCGAGTGAT
TTTGATGACGAGCGTAATGGCTGGCCTGTTGAACAAGTCTGGAAAGAAATGCATAAACTTTTGCCATTCT
CACCGGATTCAGTCGTCACTCATGGTGATTTCTCACTTGATAACCTTATTTTTGACGAGGGGAAATTAAT
AGGTTGTATTGATGTTGGACGAGTCGGAATCGCAGACCGATACCAGGATCTTGCCATCCTATGGAACTGC
CTCGGTGAGTTTTCTCCTTCATTACAGAAACGGCTTTTTCAAAAATATGGTATTGATAATCCTGATATGA
ATAAATTGCAGTTTCATTTGATGCTCGATGAGTTTTTCTAATCAGAATTGGTTAATTGGTTGTAACACTG
GCAAAAAGGATCTAGGTGAAGATCCTTTTTGATAATCTCATGACCAAAATCCCTTAACGTGAGTTTTCGT
TCCACTGAGCGTCAGACCCCGTAGAAAAGATCAAAGGATCTTCTTGAGATCCTTTTTTTCTGCGCGTAAT
CTGCTGCTTGCAAACAAAAAAACCACCGCTACCAGCGGTGGTTTGTTTGCCGGATCAAGAGCTACCAACT
CTTTTTCCGAAGGTAACTGGCTTCAGCAGAGCGCAGATACCAAATACTGTTCTTCTAGTGTAGCCGTAGT
TAGGCCACCACTTCAAGAACTCTGTAGCACCGCCTACATACCTCGCTCTGCTAATCCTGTTACCAGTGGC
TGCTGCCAGTGGCGATAAGTCGTGTCTTACCGGGTTGGACTCAAGACGATAGTTACCGGATAAGGCGCAG
CGGTCGGGCTGAACGGGGGGTTCGTGCACACAGCCCAGCTTGGAGCGAACGACCTACACCGAACTGAGAT
ACCTACAGCGTGAGCTATGAGAAAGCGCCACGGTTCCCGAAGGGAGAAAGGCGGACAGGTATCCGGTAAG
CGGCAGGGTCGGAACAGGAGAGCGCACGAGGGAGCTTCCAGGGGGAAACGCCTGGTATCTTTATAGTCCT
GTCGGGTTTCGCCACCTCTGACTTGAGCGTCGATTTTTGTGATGCTCGTCAGGGGGGCGGAGCCTATGGA
AAAACGCCAGCAACGCGGCCTTTTTACGGTTCCTGGCCTTTTGCTGGCCTTTTGCTCACATGTTCTTTCC
TGCGTTATCCCCTGATTCTGTGGATAACCGTATTACCGCCTTTGAGTGAGCTGATACCGCTCGCCGCAGC
CGAACGACCGAGCGCAGCGAGTCAGTGAGCGAGGAAGCGGAACAGA
Features (pLannotate 1.2.2; 25 found; start..end, strand, type, name):
    203..221     -  promoter       T7 Φ3.8 promoter (fragment): weak promoter for bacteriophage T7 RNA polymerase
    278..299     +  protein_bind   CAP binding site: CAP binding activates transcription in the presence of cAMP. E. coli catabolite activator protein
    314..344     +  promoter       lac promoter: promoter for the E. coli lac operon
    352..368     +  protein_bind   lac operator: The lac repressor binds to the lac operator to inhibit transcription in E. coli. This inhibition can be relieved by adding lactose or isopropyl-β-D-thiogalactopyranoside (IPTG). lac repressor encoded by lacI
    413..431     +  promoter       T3 promoter: promoter for bacteriophage T3 RNA polymerase
    447..470     +  misc_feature   MCS (fragment): pBluescript multiple cloning site
    479..497     -  promoter       T7 promoter: promoter for bacteriophage T7 RNA polymerase
    505..660     +  CDS            lacZα (fragment): LacZα fragment of β-galactosidase; lacZ fragment
    735..768     +  protein_bind   loxP: Cre-mediated recombination occurs in the 8-bp core sequence (GCATACAT). Cre recombinase
    946..1002    +  CDS            P2A: 2A peptide from porcine teschovirus-1 polyprotein Eukaryotic ribosomes fail to insert a peptide bond between the Gly and Pro residues, yielding separate polypeptides.
   1009..1446    +  CDS            GAL4 DNA binding domain: DNA binding domain of the GAL4 transcriptional activator; Saccharomyces cerevisiae GAL4 (truncated)
   1483..1656    +  CDS            VP16 AD (fragment): transcriptional activation domain of herpes simplex virus protein VP16 (Triezenberg et al., 1988; Cousens et al., 1989); UL48
   2318..2334    +  promoter       LEU2 promoter (fragment): S. cerevisiae LEU2
   3556..4275    +  CDS            EGFP: the original enhanced GFP (Yang et al., 1996) mammalian codon-optimized
   4280..4504    +  polyA_signal   bGH poly(A) signal: bovine growth hormone polyadenylation signal
   4508..4525    +  promoter       SV40 promoter (fragment): SV40 enhancer and early promoter
   4574..4655    -  polyA_signal   SV40 poly(A) signal: SV40 polyadenylation signal
   4678..4745    -  CDS            large T antigen (fragment): large T antigen from SV40 (simian virus 40)
   4779..4860    -  polyA_signal   SV40 poly(A) signal: SV40 polyadenylation signal
   4883..4950    -  CDS            large T antigen (fragment): large T antigen from SV40 (simian virus 40)
   5009..5042    +  protein_bind   loxP: Cre-mediated recombination occurs in the 8-bp core sequence (GCATACAT). Cre recombinase
   5084..5117    -  protein_bind   attB: minimal attB site for the φC31 integrase (Groth et al., 2000) phage φC31 integrase
   5297..5315    +  promoter       T7 promoter: promoter for bacteriophage T7 RNA polymerase
   5602..6411    +  CDS            KanR: aminoglycoside phosphotransferase; aph(3')-Ia; confers resistance to kanamycin in bacteria or G418 (Geneticin®) in eukaryotes
   6554..7142    +  rep_origin     ori: high-copy-number ColE1/pMB1/pBR322/pUC origin of replication
