[The description below was written by a language model from this plasmid's Addgene catalogue record and pLannotate feature annotations shown in this document.]
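Description:
GBH-2aG4-gcryGFP.1 is a high-copy bacterial cloning vector built on the pKTol2-SE backbone. It serves as a donor template for conditional, targeted integration of a gene-breaking cassette into introns of zebrafish genes. It is propagated in E. coli through a ColE1/pUC-type origin and selected with kanamycin (KanR, aminoglycoside phosphotransferase). The plasmid is supplied without targeting arms. Users clone a 5′ homology domain at the BfuAI site and a 3′ homology domain at the BspQI site so that the cassette is directed to a chosen locus. A lac promoter/operator and lacZα fragment, flanked by T3 and T7 promoters, sit in the upstream cloning region.

The payload is bounded by two loxP sites in the same orientation, which is presumably the basis of the "conditional" design, since Cre should excise the cassette after integration. Inside is a promoterless protein trap made of a P2A peptide followed by the GAL4 DNA-binding domain fused to a VP16 activation domain fragment. The record lists the endogenous promoter as its driver, so Gal4-VP16 expression depends on the trapped gene. P2A ribosomal skipping releases the activator from the truncated host protein, and the activator can then drive UAS reporters or effectors in the pattern of that gene.

Downstream is a secondary marker, EGFP with a bGH polyadenylation signal. According to the catalogue entry it is driven by a gamma crystallin promoter, although that promoter is not annotated in the feature table. Gamma crystallin promoters are lens-specific, so this marker should allow carriers to be identified by eye fluorescence. Two reverse-strand SV40 poly(A) signals lie before the second loxP site, and a φC31 attB site lies just outside it. Several short annotated fragments, such as LEU2 and the SV40 promoter, are probably incidental sequence matches.
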