Addgene plasmid #188016: GBH-2aG4-gcryGFP.1
Purpose: Cloning vector for conditional, intronic, targeted integration of a genebreak cassette optimized for zebrafish
Depositing lab: Karl Clark. Depositing organization: Mayo Foundation for Medical Education and Research.
Backbone
  Vector backbone: pKTol2-SE
  Backbone manufacturer: K.Clark
  Backbone size w/o insert (bp): 7200
  Vector type: Targetable insertional mutagen and reporter system
Growth in bacteria
  Bacterial resistance: Kanamycin, 50 μg/mL
  Growth temperature: 37°C
  Growth strain: DH5alpha
  Copy number: High Copy
Gene/Insert
  Gene/Insert name: Targeted 2aGal4VP16 protein trap; secondary marker gamma crystallin GFP
  Species: D. rerio (zebrafish)
  Promoter: Endogenuous Promoter; gamma crystallin promotor
  Cloning method: Restriction Enzyme; 5′ cloning site BfuaI (unknown if destroyed); 3′ cloning site BspQI (unknown if destroyed)
  Sequencing primers: 5′ SEQ-pk-F1: TGTATTACTGTTTATGTAAGCAGACA; 3′ SEQ-pk-R1: AGCGAGTCAGTGAGCGA
Terms and licenses: Academic/Nonprofit Terms; Industry Terms: Not Available to Industry
Depositor comments: This plasmid is designed to have homology domains cloned into the 5' end and 3' end. Bfuai is used to clone in the 5' homology domain, while BspQi is used to clone in the 3' homology domain.
How to cite: GBH-2aG4-gcryGFP.1 was a gift from Karl Clark (Addgene plasmid # 188016 ; http://n2t.net/addgene:188016 ; RRID:Addgene_188016)
